>Addgene plasmid #100565 | hgRNA-G21_pLKO-Hyg | addgene full sequence | sequence record 192140 | Addgene NGS Result
TGTAGTCTTATGCAATACTCTTGTAGTCTTGCAACATGGTAACGATGAGTTAGCAACATGCCTTACAAGG
AGAGAAAAAGCACCGTGCATGCCGATTGGTGGAAGTAAGGTGGTACGATCGTGCCTTATTAGGAAGGCAA
CAGACGGGTCTGACATGGATTGGACGAACCACTGAATTGCCGCATTGCAGAGATATTGTATTTAAGTGCC
TAGCTCGATACATAAACGGGTCTCTCTGGTTAGACCAGATCTGAGCCTGGGAGCTCTCTGGCTAACTAGG
GAACCCACTGCTTAAGCCTCAATAAAGCTTGCCTTGAGTGCTTCAAGTAGTGTGTGCCCGTCTGTTGTGT
GACTCTGGTAACTAGAGATCCCTCAGACCCTTTTAGTCAGTGTGGAAAATCTCTAGCAGTGGCGCCCGAA
CAGGGACTTGAAAGCGAAAGGGAAACCAGAGGAGCTCTCTCGACGCAGGACTCGGCTTGCTGAAGCGCGC
ACGGCAAGAGGCGAGGGGCGGCGACTGGTGAGTACGCCAAAAATTTTGACTAGCGGAGGCTAGAAGGAGA
GAGATGGGTGCGAGAGCGTCAGTATTAAGCGGGGGAGAATTAGATCGCGATGGGAAAAAATTCGGTTAAG
GCCAGGGGGAAAGAAAAAATATAAATTAAAACATATAGTATGGGCAAGCAGGGAGCTAGAACGATTCGCA
GTTAATCCTGGCCTGTTAGAAACATCAGAAGGCTGTAGACAAATACTGGGACAGCTACAACCATCCCTTC
AGACAGGATCAGAAGAACTTAGATCATTATATAATACAGTAGCAACCCTCTATTGTGTGCATCAAAGGAT
AGAGATAAAAGACACCAAGGAAGCTTTAGACAAGATAGAGGAAGAGCAAAACAAAAGTAAGACCACCGCA
CAGCAAGCGGCCGCTGATCTTCAGACCTGGAGGAGGAGATATGAGGGACAATTGGAGAAGTGAATTATAT
AAATATAAAGTAGTAAAAATTGAACCATTAGGAGTAGCACCCACCAAGGCAAAGAGAAGAGTGGTGCAGA
GAGAAAAAAGAGCAGTGGGAATAGGAGCTTTGTTCCTTGGGTTCTTGGGAGCAGCAGGAAGCACTATGGG
CGCAGCGTCAATGACGCTGACGGTACAGGCCAGACAATTATTGTCTGGTATAGTGCAGCAGCAGAACAAT
TTGCTGAGGGCTATTGAGGCGCAACAGCATCTGTTGCAACTCACAGTCTGGGGCATCAAGCAGCTCCAGG
CAAGAATCCTGGCTGTGGAAAGATACCTAAAGGATCAACAGCTCCTGGGGATTTGGGGTTGCTCTGGAAA
ACTCATTTGCACCACTGCTGTGCCTTGGAATGCTAGTTGGAGTAATAAATCTCTGGAACAGATTTGGAAT
CACACGACCTGGATGGAGTGGGACAGAGAAATTAACAATTACACAAGCTTAATACACTCCTTAATTGAAG
AATCGCAAAACCAGCAAGAAAAGAATGAACAAGAATTATTGGAATTAGATAAATGGGCAAGTTTGTGGAA
TTGGTTTAACATAACAAATTGGCTGTGGTATATAAAATTATTCATAATGATAGTAGGAGGCTTGGTAGGT
TTAAGAATAGTTTTTGCTGTACTTTCTATAGTGAATAGAGTTAGGCAGGGATATTCACCATTATCGTTTC
AGACCCACCTCCCAACCCCGAGGGGACCCGACAGGCCCGAAGGAATAGAAGAAGAAGGTGGAGAGAGAGA
CAGAGACAGATCCATTCGATTAGTGAACGGATCTCGACGGTATCGATCACGAGACTAGCCTCGAGCGGCC
GCCCCCTTCACCGAGGGCCTATTTCCCATGATTCCTTCATATTTGCATATACGATACAAGGCTGTTAGAG
AGATAATTGGAATTAATTTGACTGTAAACACAAAGATATTAGTACAAAATACGTGACGTAGAAAGTAATA
ATTTCTTGGGTAGTTTGCAGTTTTAAAATTATGTTTTAAAATGGACTATCATATGCTTACCGTAACTTGA
AAGTATTTCGATTTCTTGGCTTTATATATCTTGTGGAAAGGACGAAACACCGGTATGCGGATGCAATCTC
CGGGGTTAGAGCTAGAAATAGCAAGTTAACCTAAGGCTAGTCCGTTATCAACTTGAAAAAGTGGCACCGA
GTCGGTGCTTTTTTTGAATTCTCGACCTCGAGACAAATGGCAGTATTCATCCACAATTTTAAAAGAAAAG
GGGGGATTGGGGGGTACAGTGCAGGGGAAAGAATAGTAGACATAATAGCAACAGACATACAAACTAAAGA
ATTACAAAAACAAATTACAAAAATTCAAAATTTTCGGGTTTATTACAGGGACAGCAGAGATCCACTTTGG
CCGCGGCTCGAGGGGGTTGGGGTTGCGCCTTTTCCAAGGCAGCCCTGGGTTTGCGCAGGGACGCGGCTGC
TCTGGGCGTGGTTCCGGGAAACGCAGCGGCGCCGACCCTGGGTCTCGCACATTCTTCACGTCCGTTCGCA
GCGTCACCCGGATCTTCGCCGCTACCCTTGTGGGCCCCCCGGCGACGCTTCCTGCTCCGCCCCTAAGTCG
GGAAGGTTCCTTGCGGTTCGCGGCGTGCCGGACGTGACAAACGGAAGCCGCACGTCTCACTAGTACCCTC
GCAGACGGACAGCGCCAGGGAGCAATGGCAGCGCGCCGACCGCGATGGGCTGTGGCCAATAGCGGCTGCT
CAGCAGGGCGCGCCGAGAGCAGCGGCCGGGAAGGGGCGGTGCGGGAGGCGGGGTGTGGGGCGGTAGTGTG
GGCCCTGTTCCTGCCCGCGCGGTGTTCCGCATTCTGCAAGCCTCCGGAGCGCACGTCGGCAGTCGGCTCC
CTCGTTGACCGAATCACCGACCTCTCTCCCCAGGGGGATCCACCGGATCAAGCTTGCCAGCTGGGGCGCC
CTCTGGTAAGGTTGGGAAGCCCTGCAGATCTGATCCCGGGGGGCAATGAGATATGAAAAAGCCTGAACTC
ACCGCGACGTCTGTCGAGAAGTTTCTGATCGAAAAGTTCGACAGCGTCTCCGACCTGATGCAGCTCTCGG
AGGGCGAAGAATCTCGTGCTTTCAGCTTCGATGTAGGAGGGCGTGGATATGTCCTGCGGGTAAATAGCTG
CGCCGATGGTTTCTACAAAGATCGTTATGTTTATCGGCACTTTGCATCGGCCGCGCTCCCGATTCCGGAA
GTGCTTGACATTGGGGAATTTAGCGAGAGCCTGACCTATTGCATCTCCCGCCGTGCACAGGGTGTCACGT
TGCAAGACCTGCCTGAAACCGAACTGCCCGCTGTTCTGCAGCCGGTCGCGGAGGCCATGGATGCGATCGC
TGCGGCCGATCTTAGCCAGACGAGCGGGTTCGGCCCATTCGGACCGCAAGGAATCGGTCAATACACTACA
TGGCGTGATTTCATATGCGCGATTGCTGATCCCCATGTGTATCACTGGCAAACTGTGATGGACGACACCG
TCAGTGCGTCCGTCGCGCAGGCTCTCGATGAGCTGATGCTTTGGGCCGAGGACTGCCCCGAAGTCCGGCA
CCTCGTGCACGCGGATTTCGGCTCCAACAATGTCCTGACGGACAATGGCCGCATAACAGCGGTCATTGAC
TGGAGCGAGGCGATGTTCGGGGATTCCCAATACGAGGTCGCCAACATCTTCTTCTGGAGGCCGTGGTTGG
CTTGTATGGAGCAGCAGACGCGCTACTTCGAGCGGAGGCATCCGGAGCTTGCAGGATCGCCGCGGCTCCG
GGCGTATATGCTCCGCATTGGTCTTGACCAACTCTATCAGAGCTTGGTTGACGGCAATTTCGATGATGCA
GCTTGGGCGCAGGGTCGATGCGACGCAATCGTCCGATCCGGAGCCGGGACTGTCGGGCGTACACAAATCG
CCCGCAGAAGCGCGGCCGTCTGGACCGATGGCTGTGTAGAAGTACTCGCCGATAGTGGAAACCGACGCCC
CAGCACTCGTCCGAGGGCAAAGGAATAGAGTAGATGCCGACCGGGATCTATCGATACCGTCGACCTCGAG
GGGGGGCCCGGTACCTTTAAGACCAATGACTTACAAGGCAGCTGTAGATCTTAGCCACTTTTTAAAAGAA
AAGGGGGGACTGGAAGGGCTAATTCACTCCCAACGAAGACAAGATCTGCTTTTTGCTTGTACTGGGTCTC
TCTGGTTAGACCAGATCTGAGCCTGGGAGCTCTCTGGCTAACTAGGGAACCCACTGCTTAAGCCTCAATA
AAGCTTGCCTTGAGTGCTTCAAGTAGTGTGTGCCCGTCTGTTGTGTGACTCTGGTAACTAGAGATCCCTC
AGACCCTTTTAGTCAGTGTGGAAAATCTCTAGCAGTAGTAGTTCATGTCATCTTATTATTCAGTATTTAT
AACTTGCAAAGAAATGAATATCAGAGAGTGAGAGGAACTTGTTTATTGCAGCTTATAATGGTTACAAATA
AAGCAATAGCATCACAAATTTCACAAATAAAGCATTTTTTTCACTGCATTCTAGTTGTGGTTTGTCCAAA
CTCATCAATGTATCTTATCATGTCTGGCTCTAGCTATCCCGCCCCTAACTCCGCCCATCCCGCCCCTAAC
TCCGCCCAGTTCCGCCCATTCTCCGCCCCATGGCTGACTAATTTTTTTTATTTATGCAGAGGCCGAGGCC
GCCTCGGCCTCTGAGCTATTCCAGAAGTAGTGAGGAGGCTTTTTTGGAGGCCTAGGGACGTACCCAATTC
GCCCTATAGTGAGTCGTATTACGCGCGCTCACTGGCCGTCGTTTTACAACGTCGTGACTGGGAAAACCCT
GGCGTTACCCAACTTAATCGCCTTGCAGCACATCCCCCTTTCGCCAGCTGGCGTAATAGCGAAGAGGCCC
GCACCGATCGCCCTTCCCAACAGTTGCGCAGCCTGAATGGCGAATGGG
[124 nt withheld, positions 4949-5072]
C
[91 nt withheld, positions 5074-5164]
A
[49 nt withheld, positions 5166-5214]
CCTTTGACGTTGGAGTCCACGTTCTTT
[37 nt withheld, positions 5242-5278]
ACCCTATCTCGGTCTATTCTTTTGATTTATAAGGGATTTTGCCGATTTCGGCCTATTGGTTAAAAAATGA
GCTGATTTAACAAAAATTTAACGCGAATTTTAACAAAATATTAACGCTTACAATTTAGGTGGCACTTTTC
GGGGAAATGTGCGCGGAACCCCTATTTGTTTATTTTTCTAAATACATTCAAATATGTATCCGCTCATGAG
ACAATAACCCTGATAAATGCTTCAATAATATTGAAAAAGGAAGAGTATGAGTATTCAACATTTCCGTGTC
GCCCTTATTCCCTTTTTTGCGGCATTTTGCCTTCCTGTTTTTGCTCACCCAGAAACGCTGGTGAAAGTAA
AAGATGCTGAAGATCAGTTGGGTGCACGAGTGGGTTACATCGAACTGGATCTCAACAGCGGTAAGATCCT
TGAGAGTTTTCGCCCCGAAGAACGTTTTCCAATGATGAGCACTTTTAAAGTTCTGCTATGTGGCGCGGTA
TTATCCCGTATTGACGCCGGGCAAGAGCAACTCGGTCGCCGCATACACTATTCTCAGAATGACTTGGTTG
AGTACTCACCAGTCACAGAAAAGCATCTTACGGATGGCATGACAGTAAGAGAATTATGCAGTGCTGCCAT
AACCATGAGTGATAACACTGCGGCCAACTTACTTCTGACAACGATCGGAGGACCGAAGGAGCTAACCGCT
TTTTTGCACAACATGGGGGATCATGTAACTCGCCTTGATCGTTGGGAACCGGAGCTGAATGAAGCCATAC
CAAACGACGAGCGTGACACCACGATGCCTGTAGCAATGGCAACAACGTTGCGCAAACTATTAACTGGCGA
ACTACTTACTCTAGCTTCCCGGCAACAATTAATAGACTGGATGGAGGCGGATAAAGTTGCAGGACCACTT
CTGCGCTCGGCCCTTCCGGCTGGCTGGTTTATTGCTGATAAATCTGGAGCCGGTGAGCGTGGGTCTCGCG
GTATCATTGCAGCACTGGGGCCAGATGGTAAGCCCTCCCGTATCGTAGTTATCTACACGACGGGGAGTCA
GGCAACTATGGATGAACGAAATAGACAGATCGCTGAGATAGGTGCCTCACTGATTAAGCATTGGTAACTG
TCAGACCAAGTTTACTCATATATACTTTAGATTGATTTAAAACTTCATTTTTAATTTAAAAGGATCTAGG
TGAAGATCCTTTTTGATAATCTCATGACCAAAATCCCTTAACGTGAGTTTTCGTTCCACTGAGCGTCAGA
CCCCGTAGAAAAGATCAAAGGATCTTCTTGAGATCCTTTTTTTCTGCGCGTAATCTGCTGCTTGCAAACA
AAAAAACCACCGCTACCAGCGGTGGTTTGTTTGCCGGATCAAGAGCTACCAACTCTTTTTCCGAAGGTAA
CTGGCTTCAGCAGAGCGCAGATACCAAATACTGTTCTTCTAGTGTAGCCGTAGTTAGGCCACCACTTCAA
GAACTCTGTAGCACCGCCTACATACCTCGCTCTGCTAATCCTGTTACCAGTGGCTGCTGCCAGTGGCGAT
AAGTCGTGTCTTACCGGGTTGGACTCAAGACGATAGTTACCGGATAAGGCGCAGCGGTCGGGCTGAACGG
GGGGTTCGTGCACACAGCCCAGCTTGGAGCGAACGACCTACACCGAACTGAGATACCTACAGCGTGAGCT
ATGAGAAAGCGCCACGCTTCCCGAAGGGAGAAAGGCGGACAGGTATCCGGTAAGCGGCAGGGTCGGAACA
GGAGAGCGCACGAGGGAGCTTCCAGGGGGAAACGCCTGGTATCTTTATAGTCCTGTCGGGTTTCGCCACC
TCTGACTTGAGCGTCGATTTTTGTGATGCTCGTCAGGGGGGCGGAGCCTATGGAAAAACGCCAGCAACGC
GGCCTTTTTACGGTTCCTGGCCTTTTGCTGGCCTTTTGCTCACATGTTCTTTCCTGCGTTATCCCCTGAT
TCTGTGGATAACCGTATTACCGCCTTTGAGTGAGCTGATACCGCTCGCCGCAGCCGAACGACCGAGCGCA
GCGAGTCAGTGAGCGAGGAAGCGGAAGAGCGCCCAATACGCAAACCGCCTCTCCCCGCGCGTTGGCCGAT
TCATTAATGCAGCTGGCACGACAGGTTTCCCGACTGGAAAGCGGGCAGTGAGCGCAACGCAATTAATGTG
AGTTAGCTCACTCATTAGGCACCCCAGGCTTTACACTTTATGCTTCCGGCTCGTATGTTGTGTGGAATTG
TGAGCGGATAACAATTTCACACAGGAAACAGCTATGACCATGATTACGCCAAGCGCGCAATTAACCCTCA
CTAAAGGGAACAAAAGCTGGAGCTGCAAGCTTAA
Features (pLannotate 1.2.2; 27 found; start..end, strand, type, name):
      1..227     +  promoter       RSV promoter: Rous sarcoma virus enhancer/promoter
    228..408     +  LTR            5' LTR (truncated): truncated 5' long terminal repeat (LTR) from HIV-1
    455..580     +  misc_feature   HIV-1 Ψ: packaging signal of human immunodeficiency virus type 1
    564..927     +  CDS            HIV-1 gag (fragment): gag protein from human immunodeficiency virus 1; gag
   1073..1306    +  misc_feature   RRE: The Rev response element (RRE) of HIV-1 allows for Rev-dependent mRNA export from the nucleus to the cytoplasm.
   1683..1783    +  CDS            Rev (fragment): human immunodeficiency virus 1 (HIV-1) Rev protein; rev; enhances nuclear export of unspliced and incompletely spliced viral mRNAs
   1833..2073    +  promoter       U6 promoter: RNA polymerase III promoter for human U6 snRNA
   2106..2178    +  misc_RNA       gRNA scaffold: guide RNA scaffold for the Streptococcus pyogenes CRISPR/Cas9 system
   2227..2344    +  misc_feature   cPPT/CTS: central polypurine tract and central termination sequence of HIV-1
   2393..2903    +  promoter       hPGK promoter: human phosphoglycerate kinase 1 promoter
   2993..4015    +  CDS            hph: KHYB_ECOLX - Experimental evidence at protein level: Swiss-Prot protein existence level 1. The aminoglycoside phosphotransferases achieve inactivation of their antibiotic substrates by phosphorylation. Only phosphorylates hygromycin and closely related compounds such as demethyl analogs and destomycin. From Escherichia coli.
   4039..4075    +  misc_feature   MCS (fragment): pBluescript multiple cloning site
   4071..4139    +  CDS            nef (fragment): NEF_HV1Z2 - Experimental evidence at protein level: Swiss-Prot protein existence level 1. Extracellular Nef protein targets CD4(+) T-lymphocytes for apoptosis by interacting with CXCR4 surface receptors. From Human immunodeficiency virus type 1 group M subtype D (isolate Z2/CDC-Z34) (HIV-1).
   4141..4374    +  LTR            3' LTR (ΔU3): self-inactivating 3' long terminal repeat (LTR) from HIV-1
   4446..4567    +  polyA_signal   SV40 poly(A) signal: SV40 polyadenylation signal
   4607..4742    +  rep_origin     SV40 ori: SV40 origin of replication
   4763..4781    -  promoter       T7 promoter: promoter for bacteriophage T7 RNA polymerase
   4789..4944    +  CDS            lacZα (fragment): LacZα fragment of β-galactosidase; lacZ fragment
   4949..5377    +  rep_origin     f1 ori (sequence partly withheld): f1 bacteriophage origin of replication; arrow indicates direction of (+) strand synthesis
   5430..5534    +  promoter       AmpR promoter: bla
   5535..6395    +  CDS            AmpR: β-lactamase; bla; confers resistance to ampicillin, carbenicillin, and related antibiotics
   6566..7154    +  rep_origin     ori: high-copy-number ColE1/pMB1/pBR322/pUC origin of replication
   7337..7429    +  CDS            lacI (fragment): lac repressor; lacI; The lac repressor binds to the lac operator to inhibit transcription in E. coli. This inhibition can be relieved by adding lactose or isopropyl-β-D-thiogalactopyranoside (IPTG).
   7442..7463    +  protein_bind   CAP binding site: CAP binding activates transcription in the presence of cAMP. E. coli catabolite activator protein
   7478..7508    +  promoter       lac promoter: promoter for the E. coli lac operon
   7516..7532    +  protein_bind   lac operator: The lac repressor binds to the lac operator to inhibit transcription in E. coli. This inhibition can be relieved by adding lactose or isopropyl-β-D-thiogalactopyranoside (IPTG). lac repressor encoded by lacI
   7577..7595    +  promoter       T3 promoter: promoter for bacteriophage T3 RNA polymerase
