[The description below was written by a language model from this plasmid's Addgene catalogue record and pLannotate feature annotations shown in this document.]
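Description:
hgRNA-G21_pLKO-Hyg is a lentiviral transfer plasmid of about 7.6 kb, built on the pLKO.1 Hygro backbone, that delivers a homing guide RNA (hgRNA-G21) into mammalian cells. It is propagated in E. coli through a high-copy ColE1/pUC-type origin with ampicillin selection (AmpR, β-lactamase). The backbone also carries an f1 origin, an SV40 origin and poly(A) signal, and remnants of lac and pBluescript cloning sequences. The viral portion has a third-generation, self-inactivating layout. An RSV promoter fused to a truncated HIV-1 5' LTR drives production of the genomic RNA in packaging cells. This is followed by the Ψ packaging signal with a gag fragment, the Rev response element for Rev-dependent nuclear export, the cPPT/CTS element, and a ΔU3 3' LTR that inactivates LTR promoter activity after integration.

The payload is a human U6 (RNA polymerase III) promoter driving the hgRNA-G21 spacer fused to a Streptococcus pyogenes Cas9 guide scaffold. Downstream, a human PGK promoter expresses hph, the hygromycin phosphotransferase gene, so that transduced cells can be selected with hygromycin. In the homing guide RNA concept, the guide is altered so that the Cas9–guide complex targets the DNA locus that encodes the guide itself. Repeated cutting and error-prone repair then diversify that locus, turning it into an evolving barcode. The feature table does not annotate the specific scaffold change that would enable this. No Cas9 is encoded on the plasmid, so the nuclease must be supplied separately. The associated work concerns rapidly evolving CRISPR barcodes, consistent with use of this construct to integrate an hgRNA barcode locus for cell tagging and lineage-tracing experiments.
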