Addgene plasmid #100565: hgRNA-G21_pLKO-Hyg
Purpose: hgRNA-G21 in a lentiviral backbone
Depositing lab: George Church. Depositing organization: Harvard Medical School. Publication: Rapidly evolving homing CRISPR barcodes. Kalhor R, Mali P, Church GM. Nat Methods. 2017 Feb;14(2):195-200. doi: 10.1038/nmeth.4108. Epub 2016 Dec 5. PubMed 27918539.
Backbone
  Vector backbone: pLKO.1 Hygro
  Total vector size (bp): 7624
  Vector type: Mammalian Expression, Lentiviral, CRISPR, Synthetic Biology
  Selectable markers: Hygromycin
Growth in bacteria
  Bacterial resistance: Ampicillin, 100 μg/mL
  Growth temperature: 30°C
  Growth strain: NEB Stable
  Copy number: Unknown
Gene/Insert
  Gene/Insert name: hgRNA-G21
  gRNA/shRNA sequence: GTATGCGGATGCAATCTCCG
Terms and licenses: Academic/Nonprofit Terms; Industry Terms: Not Available to Industry
How to cite: hgRNA-G21_pLKO-Hyg was a gift from George Church (Addgene plasmid # 100565 ; http://n2t.net/addgene:100565 ; RRID:Addgene_100565)
